>Addgene plasmid #235881 | pME_Cp_0_3b_028_MYC-tag | addgene full sequence | sequence record 471474 | Addgene NGS Result
CTCGTCAGGGGGGCGGAGCCTGTGGAAAAACGCCAGCAACGCGGCCTTTTTACGGTTCCTGGCCTTTTGC
TGGCCTTTTGCTCACATGTTCTTTCCTGCGTTATCCCCTGATTCTGTGGATAACCGTATTACCGCCTTTG
AGTGAGCTGATACCGCTCGCCGCAGCCGAACGACCGAGCGCAGCGAGTCAGTGAGCGAGGAAGCCTGCAT
AACGCGAAGTAATCTTTTCGGTTTTAAAGAAAAAGGGCAGGGTGGTGACACCTTGCCCTTTTTTGCCGGA
CTGCAGCGGCCGCTACTAGTCGCGATGAGTGGTCTCACATTCCCAGATCTTCCTCCGAAATCAGTTTTTG
TTCACCATTTAAGTCTTCCTCAGAAATTAATTTTTGCTCACCGTTTAAATCTTCCTCTGAAATAAGTTTT
TGTTCCATGGCGAGACCACTCATCGCTCTAGAAGCGGCCGCGAATTCCAGAAATCATCCTTAGCGAAAGC
TAAGGATTTTTTTTATCTGAAATTCTGCCTCGTGATACGCCTATTTTTATAGGTTAATGTCATGATAATA
ATGGTTTCTTAGACGTCAGGTGGCACTCGAGTTGATCGGGCACGTAAGAGGTTCCAACTTTCACCATAAT
GAAATAAGATCACTACCGGGCGTATTTTTTGAGTTATCGAGATTTTCAGGAGCTAAGGAAGCTAAAATGG
AGAAAAAAATCACTGGATATACCACCGTTGATATATCCCAATGGCATCGTAAAGAACATTTTGAGGCATT
TCAGTCAGTTGCTCAATGTACCTATAACCAGACCGTTCAGCTGGATATTACGGCCTTTTTAAAGACCGTA
AAGAAAAATAAGCACAAGTTTTATCCGGCCTTTATTCACATTCTTGCCCGCCTGATGAATGCTCATCCGG
AATTTCGTATGGCAATGAAAGACGGTGAGCTGGTGATATGGGATAGTGTTCACCCTTGTTACACCGTTTT
CCATGAGCAAACTGAAACGTTTTCATCACTCTGGAGTGAATACCACGACGATTTCCGGCAGTTTCTACAC
ATATATTCGCAAGATGTGGCGTGTTACGGTGAAAACCTGGCCTATTTCCCTAAAGGGTTTATTGAGAATA
TGTTTTTCGTATCAGCCAATCCCTGGGTGAGTTTCACCAGTTTTGATTTAAACGTGGCCAATATGGACAA
CTTCTTCGCCCCCGTTTTCACCATGGGCAAATATTATACGCAAGGCGACAAGGTGCTGATGCCGCTGGCG
ATTCAGGTTCATCATGCCGTTTGTGATGGCTTCCATGTCGGCAGAATGCTTAATGAATTACAACAGTACT
GCGACGAGTGGCAGGGCGGGGCGTAATTTGATATCGAGCTCGCTTGGACTCCTGTTGATAGATCCAGTAA
TGACCTCAGAACTCCATCTGGATTTGTTCAGAACGCTCGGTTGCCGCCGGGCGTTTTTTATTGGTGAGAA
TCCAAGCCTCGAGCTGTCAGACCAAGTTTACTCATATATACTTTAGATTGATTTAAAACTTCATTTTTAA
TTTAAAAGGATCTAGGTGAAGATCCTTTTTGATAATCTCATGACCAAAATCCCTTAACGTGAGTTTTCGT
TCCACTGAGCGTCAGACCCCGTAGAAAAGATCAAAGGATCTTCTTGAGATCCTTTTTTTCTGCGCGTAAT
CTGCTGCTTGCAAACAAAAAAACCACCGCTACCAGCGGTGGTTTGTTTGCCGGATCAAGAGCTACCAACT
CTTTTTCCGAAGGTAACTGGCTTCAGCAGAGCGCAGATACCAAATACTGTTCTTCTAGTGTAGCCGTAGT
TAGGCCACCACTTCAAGAACTCTGTAGCACCGCCTACATACCTCGCTCTGCTAATCCTGTTACCAGTGGC
TGCTGCCAGTGGCGATAAGTCGTGTCTTACCGGGTTGGACTCAAGACGATAGTTACCGGATAAGGCGCAG
CGGTCGGGCTGAACGGGGGGTTCGTGCACACAGCCCAGCTTGGAGCGAACGACCTACACCGAACTGAGAT
ACCTACAGCGTGAGCTATGAGAAAGCGCCACGCTTCCCGAAGGGAGAAAGGCGGACAGGTATCCGGTAAG
CGGCAGGGTCGGAACAGGAGAGCGCACGAGGGAGCTTCCAGGGGGAAACGCCTGGTATCTTTATAGTCCT
GTCGGGTTTCGCCACCTCTGACTTGAGCGTCGATTTTTGTGATG
Features (pLannotate 1.2.2; 9 found; start..end, strand, type, name):
     76..204     +  rep_origin     RSF ori (fragment): Plasmids containing the RSF 1030 origin of replication can be propagated in E. coli cells that contain additional plasmids with compatible origins.
    223..280     -  terminator     his operon terminator: This putative transcriptin terminator from the E. coli his operon has a 2-bp deletion introduced during synthesis. Its efficiency has not been determined.
    281..300     -  misc_feature   BioBrick suffix: universal suffix for all parts
    446..467     -  misc_feature   BioBrick prefix: BioBrick prefix for parts that do not start with "ATG"
    470..513     +  terminator     bacterial terminator: putative bacterial transcription terminator
    599..696     +  promoter       cat promoter: promoter of the E. coli cat gene encoding chloramphenicol acetyltransferase
    697..1353    +  CDS            cat: CAT_ECOLX - Experimental evidence at protein level: Swiss-Prot protein existence level 1. This enzyme is an effector of chloramphenicol resistance in bacteria. From Escherichia coli. This protein is used as a marker in many commonly used cloning vectors, such as pACYC184.
   1377..1471    +  terminator     lambda t0 terminator: transcription terminator from phage lambda
   1654..28      +  rep_origin     ori (across the origin): high-copy-number ColE1/pMB1/pBR322/pUC origin of replication
