[The description below was written by a language model from this plasmid's Addgene catalogue record and pLannotate feature annotations shown in this document.]
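Description:
pME_Cp_0_3b_028_MYC-tag is a small (about 2.2 kb) synthetic-biology part plasmid from a modular cloning toolkit developed for engineering the chloroplast of Chlamydomonas. It is built on the pME_Cp_UAV_GFP backbone, apparently a universal acceptor vector in which the incoming part takes the place of a GFP cassette, although the record does not spell this out. The plasmid is maintained in E. coli at high copy through a ColE1/pUC-type origin of replication. Selection is by chloramphenicol, using a cat gene driven by its native promoter and followed by the lambda t0 terminator. The annotation also detects a short fragment resembling the RSF1030 origin, which is unlikely to represent a second functional replicon.

The payload is a 113 bp insert carrying a MYC epitope tag, derived from the c-myc oncoprotein, formatted for N-terminal fusion to a coding sequence. It was inserted through BsaI sites that were destroyed during cloning, as is typical of Golden Gate assembly. The "0_3b" in the name probably denotes a level 0 part occupying the N-terminal tag position of the assembly syntax, but this is inferred from the name. The feature table does not annotate the tag itself. It presumably lies in the unannotated interval between the BioBrick prefix and suffix remnants, and this cloning region is insulated by the his operon terminator and a putative bacterial terminator. The plasmid has no promoter or expression context for the tag. It serves as a storage and donor vector, from which the MYC tag can be combined with promoters, coding sequences and terminators into chloroplast transcription units, allowing antibody-based detection of the tagged protein.
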