Addgene plasmid #235881: pME_Cp_0_3b_028_MYC-tag
Purpose: MYC N-tag
Depositing lab: Tobias Erb. Depositing organization: Max Planck Institute for Terrestrial Microbiology. Publication: A modular high-throughput approach for advancing synthetic biology in the chloroplast of Chlamydomonas. Inckemann RM, Chotel T, Burgis M, Brinkmann CK, Andreas L, Baumann J, Sharma P, Klose M, Barrett J, Ries F, Paczia N, Glatter T, Mackinder LCM, Willmund F, Erb TJ. Nat Plants. 2025 Nov;11(11):2332-2349. doi: 10.1038/s41477-025-02126-2. Epub 2025 Nov 3. PubMed 41184475.
Backbone
  Vector backbone: pME_Cp_UAV_GFP
  Backbone size w/o insert (bp): 2101
  Vector type: Synthetic Biology
Growth in bacteria
  Bacterial resistance: Chloramphenicol, 25 μg/mL
  Growth temperature: 37°C
  Growth strain: DH5alpha
  Copy number: High Copy
Gene/Insert
  Gene/Insert name: MYC N-tag
  Species: c-myc oncogene
  Insert size (bp): 113
  Cloning method: Restriction Enzyme; 5′ cloning site BsaI (destroyed during cloning); 3′ cloning site BsaI (destroyed during cloning)
  Sequencing primers: 5′ CGTATCACGAGGCAGAATTTC; 3′ CCTGCATAACGCGAAGTAATC
Terms and licenses: Academic/Nonprofit Terms; Industry Terms: Not Available to Industry
Depositor comments: Please visit https://doi.org/10.1101/2024.05.08.593163 for bioRxiv preprint.
How to cite: pME_Cp_0_3b_028_MYC-tag was a gift from Tobias Erb (Addgene plasmid # 235881 ; http://n2t.net/addgene:235881 ; RRID:Addgene_235881)
